>Addgene plasmid #145940 | pAc5.1B-lambdaN-HA-DmFMR1_B | addgene full sequence | sequence record 368870 | Addgene NGS Result
CTTCAAGAATTAATTCTATATTCTAAAAACACAAATGATACTTCTAAAAAAAAATCATGAATGGCATCAA
CTCTGAATCAAATCTTTGCAGATGCACCTACTTCTCATTTCCACTGTCACATCATTTTTCCAGATCTCGC
TGCCTGTTATGTGGCCCACAAACCAAGACACGTTTTATGGCCATTAAAGCTGGCTGATCGTCGCCAAACA
CCAAATACATAATGAATATGTACACATTCGAGAAAGAAGCGATCAAAGAAGCGTCTTCGGGCGGAGTAGG
AGAATGCGGAGGAGAAGGAGAACGAGCTGATCTAGTATCTCTCCACAATCCAATGCCAACTGACCAACTG
GCCATATTCGGAGCAATTTGAAGCCAATTTCCATCGCCTGGCGATCGCTCCATTCTTGGCTATATGTTTT
TCACCGTTACCCGGGGCCATTTTCAAAGACTCGTCGGCAAGATAAGATTGTGTCACTCGCTGTCTCTCTT
CATTTGTCGAAGAATGCTGAGGAATTTCGCGATGACGTCGGCGAGTATTTTGAAGAATGAGAATAATTTG
TATTTATACGAAAATCAGTTAGTGGAATTTTCTACAAAAACATGTTATCTATAGATAATTTTGTTGCAAA
ATATGTTGACTATGACAAAGATTGTATGTATATACCTTTAATGTATTCTCATTTTCTTATGTATTTATAA
TGGCAATGATGATACTGATGATATTTTAAGATGATGCCAGACCAAAAGGCTTGAATTTCTGCGTCTTTTG
CCGAACGCAGTGCATGTGCAATTGTTGTTTTTTGGAATATTCAATTTTCGGACTGTCCGCTTTGATTTCA
GTTTCTTGGCTTATTCAAAAAGCAAAGTAAAGCCAAAAAAGCGAGATGGCAATACCAAATGCGGCAAAAC
GGTAGTGGAAGGAAAGGGGTGCGGGGCAGCGGAAGGAAGGGTGGGGCGGGGCGTGGCGGGGTCTGTGGCT
GGGCGCGACGTCACCGACGTTGGAGCCACTCCTTTGACCATGTGTGCGTGTGTGTATTATTCGTGTCTCG
CCACTCGCCGGTTGTTTTTTTCTTTTTATGCTGCGCTCTCTCTAGCGCCATCTCGCTTACGCATGCTCAA
CGCACCGCATGTTGCCGTTTCCTTTTATGCGTCATTTTGGCTCGAAATAGGCAATTATTTAAACAAAGAT
TAGTCAACGAAAACGCTAAAATAAATAAGTCTACAATATGGTTACTTATTGCCATGTGTGTGCAGCCAAC
GATAGCAACAAAAGCAACAACACAGGTGGCTTTCCCTCTTTCACTTTTTGTTTGCAAGCCGCGTGCGAGC
AAGACGGCACGACCGGCAAACGCAATTACGCTGACAAAGAGCAGACGAAGTTTTGGCGAAAAACATCAAG
GCGCCTGATACGAATGCATTTGCAATAACAATTGCGATATTTAATATTGTTTATGAAGCTGTTTGACTTC
AAAACACACAAAAAAAAAAATAAAACAAATTATTTGAAAGAGAATTAGGAATCGGACGCTTATCGTTAGG
GTAACAACAAGAAATGCTTACTGAGTCACAGCCTCTGGAAAACTGCCGCAAGCCAGAGAGAGAGAGAAAA
AGAGGGAGAGCAGCTTAGACCGCATGTGCTTGTGTGTGAGGCGTCTCTCTCTTCGTCTCTGTTGCGCAAA
CGCATAGACTGCACTGAAAAAATCGATTACCTATTTTTTATGAATGAATATTTGCACTATTACTATTCAA
AACTATTAAGATAGCAATCACATTCAATAGCCAAATACTATACCACCTGAGCGATGCAACGAAATGATCA
ATTTGAGCAAAAATGCTGCATATTTAGGACGGCATCATTATAGAAATGCTTCTTGCTGTGTACTTTTCTC
TCGTCTGGCAGCTGTTTCGCCGTTATTGTTAAAACCGGCTTAAGTTAGGTGTGTTTTCTACGACTAGTGA
ATGCCCTACTAGAAGATGTGTGTTGCACAAAATGTCCCTGGAATAACCAATTTGAAGTGCAGATAGCAGT
AAACGTAAGCTAATATGAATATTATTTAACTGTAATGTTTTAATATCGCTGGACATTACTAATAAACCCA
CTATAAACACATGTACATATGTATGTTTTGGCATACAATGAGTAGTTGGGGAAAAAATGTGTAAAAGCAC
CGTGACCATCACAGCATAAAGATAACCAGCTGAAGTATCGAATATGAGTAACCCCCAAATTGAATCACAT
GCCGCAACTGATAGGACCCATGGAAGTACACTCTTCATGGCGATATACAAGACACACACAAGCACGAACA
CCCAGTTGCGGAGGAAATTCTCCGTAAATGAAAACCCAATCGGCGAACAATTCATACCCATATATGGTAA
AAGTTTTGAACGCGACTTGAGAGCGGAGAGCATTGCGGCTGATAAGGTTTTAGCGCTAAGCGGGCTTTAT
AAAACGGGCTGCGGGACCAGTTTTCATATCACTACCGTTTGAGTTCTTGTGCTGTGTGGATACTCCTCCC
GACACAAAGCCGCTCCATCAGCCAGCAGTCGTCTAATCCAGAGACCCCGGATCGGGGTACCAACATGGAC
GCACAAACACGACGACGTGAGCGTCGCGCTGAGAAACAAGCTCAATGGAAAGCTGCAAACGGTGGATCTC
CTCCACATATGGCTTACCCATACGATGTTCCAGATTACGCTCCTCCAAGCTTGATGGAAGATCTCCTCGT
GGAAGTTCGGCTCGACAATGGCGCCTACTACAAGGGCCAGGTGACAGCTGTCGCCGATGACGGCATCTTT
GTGGATGTGGACGGCGTGCCCGAGAGTATGAAATATCCATTTGTGGACGTTCGCCTGCCGCCCGAGGAAA
CCGTTGAGGTGGCCGCACCGATCTTCGAGGAGGGCATGGAAGTGGAGGTGTTCACGCGCACGAACGATCG
GGAAACCTGCGGCTGGTGGGTGGGCATTATTAAAATGCGCAAAGCGGAAATCTATGCGGTCGCGTACATC
GGTTTTGAGACGTCCTACACCGAGATCTGTGAATTGGGTCGTCTGCGCGCCAAAAACTCGAATCCGCCAA
TTACAGCCAAGACCTTCTACCAGTTCACGCTGCCCGTGCCCGAGGAGTTGCGCGAAGAAGCCCAGAAGGA
TGGTATACACAAGGAGTTTCAGCGCACAATCGATGCCGGCGTGTGCAACTACAGTCGCGATCTGGACGCC
CTGATTGTCATCTCCAAGTTTGAGCACACTCAGAAGCGAGCCAGTATGCTCAAGGATATGCATTTTCGTA
ATCTCTCACAAAAGGTTATGCTGTTGAAAAGGACTGAAGAAGCTGCCCGTCAGCTCGAAACAACTAAACT
GATGAGCCGTGGAAACTACGTTGAGGAGTTCCGTGTGCGTGACGATCTCATGGGTTTGGCGATTGGCTCG
CATGGCTCGAATATTCAAGCGGCACGCACTGTGGACGGCGTCACCAACATCGAGCTGGAGGAGAAGTCCT
GCACATTCAAAATCAGCGGAGAGACCGAGGAGTCTGTGCAGCGTGCCCGCGCGATGCTCGAATACGCCGA
GGAGTTCTTCCAGGTGCCCAGGGAGTTGGTGGGCAAGGTGATTGGCAAGAATGGGCGCATTATCCAGGAG
ATTGTGGACAAGAGTGGCGTGTTTCGAATCAAGATCGCTGGCGACGATGAACAGGATCAGAACATACCAC
GTGAGCTGGCGCATGTACCCTTTGTGTTCATTGGCACCGTGGAGAGCATTGCAAATGCCAAAGTGCTGTT
GGAGTATCATCTGTCGCACCTGAAGGAAGTAGAACAGTTGCGTCAGGAGAAGATGGAGATTGATCAGCAG
CTTCGCGCCATCCAGGAATCCTCCATGGGCTCCACACAGAGCTTCCCAGTGACGCGGCGCTCTGAGCGCG
GCTACAGCAGTGACATTGAGTCGGTGCGCTCTATGCGCGGCGGTGGTGGCGGCCAGCGTGGTCGTGTACG
CGGACGTGGTGGTGGCGGTCCTGGAGGTGGCAATGGCCTGAACCAGCGCTACCACAACAATCGCCGCGAC
GAGGATGACTACAACTCGCGGGGCGATCATCAGCGTGACCAGCAGCGTGGCTACAACGATCGCGGCGGTG
GTGACAACACTGGCAGCTATCGTGGAGGCGGTGGTGGCGCCGGTGGTCCTGGCAACAACAGGCGCGGCGG
AATCAACCGCCGGCCGCCACGCAACGATCAGCAGAATGGCAGGGACTATCAGCACCACAACCACACCACC
GAAGAGGTGCGGGAGACCCGTGAAATGAGCAGCGTGGAGAGAGCGGACAGTAACTCATCGTACGAAGGTA
GCTCGCGGAGGCGCAGAAGGCAGAAGAACAACAATAGACCCAGTAACACAAACGGAGCTGTTGCCAATAA
CAACAACAAACCTCAGTCGGCGCAGCAGCCACAACAGCAGCAGCCGCCGGCGCCTGGGAATAAGGCGGCA
CTAAATGCCGGAGATGCCAGCAAACAGAACAGCGGCAATGCGAACGCCGCTGGCGGTGCGAGCAAGCCGA
AGGATGCCTCACGCAACGGCGACAAGCAGCAGGCGGGCACACAGCAGCAACAGCCATCGCAGGTACAACA
GCAGCAGGCGGCACAGCAGCAGCAGCCGAAACCGCGACGCAACAAGAATCGCAGCAACAACCACACGGAC
CAGCCATCCGGACAGCAGCAGCTGGCGGAGAATGTCAAAAAGGAGGGCCTGGTCAATGGCACGTCCTAAC
TCGAGTCTAGAGGGCCCGCGGTTCGAAGGTAAGCCTATCCCTAACCCTCTCCTCGGTCTCGATTCTACGC
GTACCGGTCATCATCACCATCACCATTGAGTTTAAACCCGCTGATCAGCCTCGACTGTGCCTTCTAAGGC
CTGAGCTCGCTGATCAGCCTCGATCGAGGATCCAGACATGATAAGATACATTGATGAGTTTGGACAAACC
ACAACTAGAATGCAGTGAAAAAAATGCTTTATTTGTGAAATTTGTGATGCTATTGCTTTATTTGTAACCA
TTATAAGCTGCAATAAACAAGTTAACAACAACAATTGCATTCATTTTATGTTTCAGGTTCAGGGGGAGGT
GTGGGAGGTTTTTTAAAGCAAGTAAAACCTCTACAAATGTGGTATGGCTGATTATGATCAGTCGACCGAT
GCCCTTGAGAGCCTTCAACCCAGTCAGCTCCTTCCGGTGGGCGCGGGGCATGACTATCGTCGCCGCACTT
ATGACTGTCTTCTTTATCATGCAACTCGTAGGACAGGTGCCGGCAGCGCTCTGGGTCATTTTCGGCGAGG
ACCGCTTTCGCTGGAGCGCGACGATGATCGGCCTGTCGCTTGCGGTATTCGGAATCTTGCACGCCCTCGC
TCAAGCCTTCGTCACTGGTCCCGCCACCAAACGTTTCGGCGAGAAGCAGGCCATTATCGCCGGCATGGCG
GCCGACGCGCTGGGCTACGTCTTGCTGGCGTTCGCGACGCGAGGCTGGATGGCCTTCCCCATTATGATTC
TTCTCGCTTCCGGCGGCATCGGGATGCCCGCGTTGCAGGCCATGCTGTCCAGGCAGGTAGATGACGACCA
TCAGGGACAGCTTCAAGGCCAGCAAAAGGCCAGGAACCGTAAAAAGGCCGCGTTGCTGGCGTTTTTCCAT
AGGCTCCGCCCCCCTGACGAGCATCACAAAAATCGACGCTCAAGTCAGAGGTGGCGAAACCCGACAGGAC
TATAAAGATACCAGGCGTTTCCCCCTGGAAGCTCCCTCGTGCGCTCTCCTGTTCCGACCCTGCCGCTTAC
CGGATACCTGTCCGCCTTTCTCCCTTCGGGAAGCGTGGCGCTTTCTCATAGCTCACGCTGTAGGTATCTC
AGTTCGGTGTAGGTCGTTCGCTCCAAGCTGGGCTGTGTGCACGAACCCCCCGTTCAGCCCGACCGCTGCG
CCTTATCCGGTAACTATCGTCTTGAGTCCAACCCGGTAAGACACGACTTATCGCCACTGGCAGCAGCCAC
TGGTAACAGGATTAGCAGAGCGAGGTATGTAGGCGGTGCTACAGAGTTCTTGAAGTGGTGGCCTAACTAC
GGCTACACTAGAAGGACAGTATTTGGTATCTGCGCTCTGCTGAAGCCAGTTACCTTCGGAAAAAGAGTTG
GTAGCTCTTGATCCGGCAAACAAACCACCGCTGGTAGCGGTGGTTTTTTTGTTTGCAAGCAGCAGATTAC
GCGCAGAAAAAAAGGATCTCAAGAAGATCCTTTGATCTTTTCTACGGGGTCTGACGCTCAGTGGAACGAA
AACTCACGTTAAGGGATTTTGGTCATGAGATTATCAAAAAGGATCTTCACCTAGATCCTTTTAAATTAAA
AATGAAGTTTTAAATCAATCTAAAGTATATATGAGTAAACTTGGTCTGACAGTTACCAATGCTTAATCAG
TGAGGCACCTATCTCAGCGATCTGTCTATTTCGTTCATCCATAGTTGCCTGACTCCCCGTCGTGTAGATA
ACTACGATACGGGAGGGCTTACCATCTGGCCCCAGTGCTGCAATGATACCGCGAGACCCACGCTCACCGG
CTCCAGATTTATCAGCAATAAACCAGCCAGCCGGAAGGGCCGAGCGCAGAAGTGGTCCTGCAACTTTATC
CGCCTCCATCCAGTCTATTAATTGTTGCCGGGAAGCTAGAGTAAGTAGTTCGCCAGTTAATAGTTTGCGC
AACGTTGTTGCCATTGCTGCAGGCATCGTGGTGTCACGCTCGTCGTTTGGTATGGCTTCATTCAGCTCCG
GTTCCCAACGATCAAGGCGAGTTACATGATCCCCCATGTTGTGCAAAAAAGCGGTTAGCTCCTTCGGTCC
TCCGATCGTTGTCAGAAGTAAGTTGGCCGCAGTGTTATCACTCATGGTTATGGCAGCACTGCATAATTCT
CTTACTGTCATGCCATCCGTAAGATGCTTTTCTGTGACTGGTGAGTACTCAACCAAGTCATTCTGAGAAT
AGTGTATGCGGCGACCGAGTTGCTCTTGCCCGGCGTCAACACGGGATAATACCGCGCCACATAGCAGAAC
TTTAAAAGTGCTCATCATTGGAAAACGTTCTTCGGGGCGAAAACTCTCAAGGATCTTACCGCTGTTGAGA
TCCAGTTCGATGTAACCCACTCGTGCACCCAACTGATCTTCAGCATCTTTTACTTTCACCAGCGTTTCTG
GGTGAGCAAAAACAGGAAGGCAAAATGCCGCAAAAAAGGGAATAAGGGCGACACGGAAATGTTGAATACT
CATACTCTTCCTTTTTCAATATTATTGAAGCATTTATCAGGGTTATTGTCTCATGAGCGGATACATATTT
GAATGTATTTAGAAAAATAAACAAATAGGGGTTCCGCGCACATTTCCCCGAAAAGTGCCACCTGACGTCT
AAGAAACCATTATTATCATGACATTAACCTATAAAAATAGGCGTATCACGAGGCCCTTTCGT
Features (pLannotate 1.2.2; 11 found; start..end, strand, type, name):
     56..2565    +  promoter       Ac5 promoter: Drosophila melanogaster actin 5C promoter
   2585..2650    +  CDS            N (fragment): REGN_LAMBD - Experimental evidence at protein level: Swiss-Prot protein existence level 1. Plays a role as a transcriptional antitermination factor that allows the virus to initiate its lytic phase. Activates expression of the delayed viral early genes by modifying host RNA polymerase (RNAP) into a form that is resistant to termination signals. This antitermination function requires the host NusA protein which serves to stabilize the interaction between antitermination protein N and host RNA polymerase. From Escherichia phage lambda (Bacteriophage lambda).
   2675..2701    +  CDS            3xHA (fragment): three tandem HA epitope tags
   2714..4756    +  CDS            Fmr1: FMR1_DROME - Also known as FXR From Drosophila melanogaster (Fruit fly).
   4788..4829    +  CDS            V5 tag: epitope tag from simian virus 5
   4929..5063    -  polyA_signal   SV40 poly(A) signal: SV40 polyadenylation signal
   5086..5170    -  CDS            large T antigen (fragment): large T antigen from SV40 (simian virus 40)
   5171..5618    +  CDS            TcR (fragment): tetracycline efflux protein; tet; confers resistance to tetracycline
   5664..6252    -  rep_origin     ori: high-copy-number ColE1/pMB1/pBR322/pUC origin of replication
   6423..7283    -  CDS            AmpR: β-lactamase; bla; confers resistance to ampicillin, carbenicillin, and related antibiotics
   7284..7388    -  promoter       AmpR promoter: bla
