[The description below was written by a language model from this plasmid's Addgene catalogue record and pLannotate feature annotations shown in this document.]
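Description:
pAc5.1B-lambdaN-HA-DmFMR1_B is an insect expression plasmid of about 7.5 kb that produces Drosophila melanogaster Fmr1 (the fly fragile X protein, dFMR1) in cultured fly cells. The catalogue entry lists the backbone as unknown, although the name and the annotated parts point to a pAc5.1-type vector. It is maintained in E. coli through a ColE1/pUC-family origin and selected with ampicillin via the β-lactamase gene and its own promoter. The record lists it as low copy even though the origin is annotated as a high-copy type. Short fragments of a tetracycline resistance gene and of SV40 large T antigen are also annotated; these appear to be non-functional backbone remnants. No selection marker for insect cells is annotated.

Expression is driven by the constitutive Drosophila actin 5C promoter. Downstream lies a single fusion reading frame consisting of a short fragment of the bacteriophage lambda N protein, an HA epitope (annotated as a partial match to a 3xHA tag, so probably one copy) and the Fmr1 coding sequence, followed by an SV40 polyadenylation signal. A V5 tag from the vector sits just after the insert, but the record does not indicate whether it is translated or lies beyond a stop codon. The lambda N peptide binds BoxB RNA hairpins, so fusions of this kind are generally used in tethering assays, where the protein is recruited to a BoxB-containing reporter mRNA to test its effect on translation or stability; the record itself states only insect expression as the purpose. The HA tag allows detection of the fusion protein. Relative to the reference protein, the insert carries the substitutions N45D and G558R and lacks residues V321, S322 and A323.
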