Addgene plasmid #145940: pAc5.1B-lambdaN-HA-DmFMR1_B
Purpose: Insect Expression of DmFMR1
Depositing lab: Elisa Izaurralde. Depositing organization: Max Planck Institute for Developmental Biology.
Backbone
  Vector backbone: Unknown
  Vector type: Insect Expression
Growth in bacteria
  Bacterial resistance: Ampicillin, 100 μg/mL
  Growth temperature: 37°C
  Growth strain: DH5alpha
  Copy number: Low Copy
Gene/Insert
  Gene/Insert name: DmFMR1
  Species: D. melanogaster (fly)
  Mutation: Two amino acid mutations (N45D and G558R) and three deletions (V321, S322, and A323) compared to GenBank ref seq NP_611645.1
  Entrez Gene: Fmr1 (a.k.a. Dmel_CG6203, AT24755, BcDNA:GM08679, CG6203, DFMRP, DFmr1, Dfmr, Dmel\CG6203, EP(3)3517, FMR, FMR1, FMRP, FMRp, FXR, Fmrp, cg6203, dFMR, dFMR1, dFMRP, dFXR, dFXR1, dFXRP, dFmr1, dFmrp, dfmr, dfmr1, dfxr, dfxr1, dmfr1, fmr, fmr1)
  Cloning method: Unknown
Terms and licenses: Academic/Nonprofit Terms; Industry Terms: Not Available to Industry
Depositor comments: ORF extracted from NCBI: NM_137801.3. Plasmids from this collection were made available to the research community and donated after the lab closed. Please note that the sequence provided by the depositing laboratory may be theoretical/predicted or based on Sanger sequencing results. There may be discrepancies between sequencing results obtained by Addgene and the depositor sequence. If an Addgene verified sequence is not available, please contact before placing your order to request that our lab fully sequence the plasmid.
How to cite: pAc5.1B-lambdaN-HA-DmFMR1_B was a gift from Elisa Izaurralde (Addgene plasmid # 145940 ; http://n2t.net/addgene:145940 ; RRID:Addgene_145940)
